Addgene plasmid #167335: pCDH_CMV_HMGA_linker_mKate2
Purpose: Expresses mKate2 fused to TFAM HMGA+linker mutant in mammalian cells
Depositing lab: Tom Misteli. Depositing organization: National Cancer Institute (NCI). Publication: Self-assembly of multi-component mitochondrial nucleoids via phase separation. Feric M, Demarest TG, Tian J, Croteau DL, Bohr VA, Misteli T. EMBO J. 2021 Mar 15;40(6):e107165. doi: 10.15252/embj.2020107165. Epub 2021 Feb 23. PubMed 33619770.
Backbone
  Vector backbone: pCDH-CMV-MCS
  Backbone manufacturer: Addgene
  Backbone size w/o insert (bp): 6227
  Total vector size (bp): 7380
  Vector type: Mammalian Expression, Lentiviral
Growth in bacteria
  Bacterial resistance: Ampicillin, 100 μg/mL
  Growth temperature: 37°C
  Growth strain: NEB Stable
  Copy number: High Copy
Gene/Insert
  Gene/Insert name: TFAM (alt name: Mitochondrial transcription factor A)
  Species: H. sapiens (human)
  Insert size (bp): 1179
  Mutation: Truncation mutant containing MTS (1-42) as well as HMGA and linker domains (43-152)
  GenBank ID: NM_003201.3
  Entrez Gene: TFAM (a.k.a. MTDPS15, MTTF1, MTTFA, TCF6, TCF6L1, TCF6L2, TCF6L3)
  Promoter: CMV
  Tag / fusion protein: mKate2 (C terminal on insert)
  Cloning method: Restriction Enzyme; 5′ cloning site Xba (unknown if destroyed); 3′ cloning site EcoRI (unknown if destroyed)
  Sequencing primers: 5′ CGCAAATGGGCGGTAGGCGTG; 3′ CATAGCGTAAAAGGAGCAACA
Resource information
  A portion of this plasmid was derived from a plasmid made by: Applied Biological Materials Inc. (abm)
Terms and licenses: Academic/Nonprofit Terms; Industry Terms: Not Available to Industry
Depositor comments: The mKate2 gene was initially obtained from the commercially available plasmid: pLenti-GIII-CMV-TFAM-RFP-2A-Puro. Please visit https://www.biorxiv.org/content/10.1101/822858v4 for BioRxiv preprint
How to cite: pCDH_CMV_HMGA_linker_mKate2 was a gift from Tom Misteli (Addgene plasmid # 167335 ; http://n2t.net/addgene:167335 ; RRID:Addgene_167335)
