[The description below was written by a language model from this plasmid's Addgene catalogue record and pLannotate feature annotations shown in this document.]
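Description:
pCDH_CMV_HMGA_linker_mKate2 is an HIV-1-based lentiviral transfer plasmid built on the pCDH-CMV-MCS backbone for expression in mammalian cells, either by direct transfection or after packaging into lentiviral particles. It is maintained in E. coli through a high-copy ColE1/pUC-type origin and selected with ampicillin via the β-lactamase gene. Leftover lac, rop and bom fragments are backbone remnants. The viral portion has an RSV promoter fused to a truncated 5' LTR, which drives genomic RNA production in packaging cells. This is followed by the Ψ packaging signal with a partial gag region, the Rev response element for Rev-dependent nuclear export, and the cPPT/CTS. A WPRE downstream of the insert enhances transcript expression, and a truncated 3' LTR is followed by an SV40 poly(A) signal and SV40 origin. No mammalian selection marker is annotated, so transduced cells would be identified by fluorescence.

The payload is a CMV enhancer/promoter driving a truncated human TFAM (mitochondrial transcription factor A) fused at its C terminus to the monomeric far-red fluorescent protein mKate2. The truncation retains the mitochondrial targeting sequence (residues 1–42) plus the HMGA and linker domains (43–152), so it lacks the more C-terminal parts of the protein. The mKate2 coding sequence was taken from a commercial TFAM-RFP lentiviral plasmid. The construct allows imaging of this domain mutant in mitochondria and comes from work on the self-assembly of mitochondrial nucleoids by phase separation. Two sequence records are available, the depositor's 7,380 nt and a repository sequencing result of 7,399 nt. They show the same feature layout in opposite orientations.
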