Features (pLannotate 1.2.2; 26 found; start..end, strand, type, name):
      6..227     +  promoter       RSV promoter: Rous sarcoma virus enhancer/promoter
    234..414     +  LTR            5' LTR (truncated): truncated 5' long terminal repeat (LTR) from HIV-1
    458..583     +  misc_feature   HIV-1 Ψ: packaging signal of human immunodeficiency virus type 1
    567..905     +  CDS            HIV-1 gag (fragment): gag protein from human immunodeficiency virus 1; gag
   1025..1361    +  ncRNA          RRE: Accession: RF00036 - HIV Rev response element
   1397..1786    +  CDS            env (fragment): ENV_HV1H2 - Experimental evidence at protein level: Swiss-Prot protein existence level 1. [Transmembrane protein gp41]: Acts as a class I viral fusion protein. Under the current model, the protein has at least 3 conformational states: pre-fusion native state, pre-hairpin intermediate state, and post-fusion hairpin state. During fusion of viral and target intracellular membranes, the coiled coil regions (heptad repeats) assume a trimer-of-hairpins structure, positioning the fusion peptide in close proximity to the C-terminal region of the ectodomain. The formation of this structure appears to d
   1804..1920    +  misc_feature   cPPT/CTS: central polypurine tract and central termination sequence of HIV-1
   1933..2009    +  enhancer       CMV enhancer (fragment): human cytomegalovirus immediate early enhancer
   2010..2213    +  promoter       CMV promoter: human cytomegalovirus (CMV) immediate early promoter
   2284..2742    +  CDS            TFAM (fragment): TFAM_HUMAN - Also known as TCF6, TCF6L2. Experimental evidence at protein level: Swiss-Prot protein existence level 1. Binds to the mitochondrial light strand promoter and functions in mitochondrial transcription regulation (PubMed:29445193, PubMed:32183942). Component of the mitochondrial transcription initiation complex, composed at least of TFB2M, TFAM and POLRMT that is required for basal transcription of mitochondrial DNA (PubMed:29149603). In this complex, TFAM recruits POLRMT to a specific promoter whereas TFB2M induces structural changes in POLRMT to enable promoter opening and trappin
   2764..3462    +  CDS            mKate2: monomeric far-red fluorescent protein (Shcherbo et al., 2009) mammalian codon-optimized
   3475..4063    +  misc_feature   WPRE: woodchuck hepatitis virus posttranscriptional regulatory element
   4058..4165    +  CDS            nef (fragment): NEF_SIVS4 - Experimental evidence at protein level: Swiss-Prot protein existence level 1. Interferes with TCR signaling from the cell membrane. Interacts with CD247/TCRZ (TCR zeta chain) and exert potent down- regulation of cell surface TCR/CD3 complexes. From Simian immunodeficiency virus (isolate F236/smH4) (SIV-sm) (Simian immunodeficiency virus sooty mangabey monkey).
   4190..4370    +  LTR            5' LTR (truncated): truncated 5' long terminal repeat (LTR) from HIV-1
   4442..4563    +  polyA_signal   SV40 poly(A) signal: SV40 polyadenylation signal
   4582..4717    +  rep_origin     SV40 ori: SV40 origin of replication
   4779..4795    -  protein_bind   lac operator: The lac repressor binds to the lac operator to inhibit transcription in E. coli. This inhibition can be relieved by adding lactose or isopropyl-β-D-thiogalactopyranoside (IPTG). lac repressor encoded by lacI
   4803..4833    -  promoter       lac promoter: promoter for the E. coli lac operon
   4848..4869    -  protein_bind   CAP binding site: CAP binding activates transcription in the presence of cAMP. E. coli catabolite activator protein
   4882..4974    -  CDS            lacI (fragment): lac repressor; lacI; The lac repressor binds to the lac operator to inhibit transcription in E. coli. This inhibition can be relieved by adding lactose or isopropyl-β-D-thiogalactopyranoside (IPTG).
   5157..5745    -  rep_origin     ori: high-copy-number ColE1/pMB1/pBR322/pUC origin of replication
   5916..6776    -  CDS            AmpR: β-lactamase; bla; confers resistance to ampicillin, carbenicillin, and related antibiotics
   6777..6881    -  promoter       AmpR promoter: bla
   6976..7011    +  CDS            rop (fragment): Rop protein, which maintains plasmids at low copy number; rop
   7113..7212    +  misc_feature   bom (fragment): basis of mobility region from pBR322
   7218..7372    -  CDS            lacZα (fragment): LacZα fragment of β-galactosidase; lacZ fragment
>Addgene plasmid #167335 | pCDH_CMV_HMGA_linker_mKate2 | depositor full sequence | sequence record 325134 | pCDH_CMV_HMGA_linker_mKate2 sequence 7380 bps
ACGCGTGTAGTCTTATGCAATACTCTTGTAGTCTTGCAACATGGTAACGATGAGTTAGCAACATGCCTTA
CAAGGAGAGAAAAAGCACCGTGCATGCCGATTGGTGGAAGTAAGGTGGTACGATCGTGCCTTATTAGGAA
GGCAACAGACGGGTCTGACATGGATTGGACGAACCACTGAATTGCCGCATTGCAGAGATATTGTATTTAA
GTGCCTAGCTCGATACAATAAACGGGTCTCTCTGGTTAGACCAGATCTGAGCCTGGGAGCTCTCTGGCTA
ACTAGGGAACCCACTGCTTAAGCCTCAATAAAGCTTGCCTTGAGTGCTTCAAGTAGTGTGTGCCCGTCTG
TTGTGTGACTCTGGTAACTAGAGATCCCTCAGACCCTTTTAGTCAGTGTGGAAAATCTCTAGCAGTGGCG
CCCGAACAGGGACCTGAAAGCGAAAGGGAAACCAGAGCTCTCTCGACGCAGGACTCGGCTTGCTGAAGCG
CGCACGGCAAGAGGCGAGGGGCGGCGACTGGTGAGTACGCCAAAAATTTTGACTAGCGGAGGCTAGAAGG
AGAGAGATGGGTGCGAGAGCGTCAGTATTAAGCGGGGGAGAATTAGATCGCGATGGGAAAAAATTCGGTT
AAGGCCAGGGGGAAAGAAAAAATATAAATTAAAACATATAGTATGGGCAAGCAGGGAGCTAGAACGATTC
GCAGTTAATCCTGGCCTGTTAGAAACATCAGAAGGCTGTAGACAAATACTGGGACAGCTACAACCATCCC
TTCAGACAGGATCAGAAGAACTTAGATCATTATATAATACAGTAGCAACCCTCTATTGTGTGCATCAAAG
GATAGAGATAAAAGACACCAAGGAAGCTTTAGACAAGATAGAGGAAGAGCAAAACAAAAGTAAGACCACC
GCACAGCAAGCGGCCACTGATCTTCAGACCTGGAGGAGGAGATATGAGGGACAATTGGAGAAGTGAATTA
TATAAATATAAAGTAGTAAAAATTGAACCATTAGGAGTAGCACCCACCAAGGCAAAGAGAAGAGTGGTGC
AGAGAGAAAAAAGAGCAGTGGGAATAGGAGCTTTGTTCCTTGGGTTCTTGGGAGCAGCAGGAAGCACTAT
GGGCGCAGCCTCAATGACGCTGACGGTACAGGCCAGACAATTATTGTCTGGTATAGTGCAGCAGCAGAAC
AATTTGCTGAGGGCTATTGAGGCGCAACAGCATCTGTTGCAACTCACAGTCTGGGGCATCAAGCAGCTCC
AGGCAAGAATCCTGGCTGTGGAAAGATACCTAAAGGATCAACAGCTCCTGGGGATTTGGGGTTGCTCTGG
AAAACTCATTTGCACCACTGCTGTGCCTTGGAATGCTAGTTGGAGTAATAAATCTCTGGAACAGATTGGA
ATCACACGACCTGGATGGAGTGGGACAGAGAAATTAACAATTACACAAGCTTAATACACTCCTTAATTGA
AGAATCGCAAAACCAGCAAGAAAAGAATGAACAAGAATTATTGGAATTAGATAAATGGGCAAGTTTGTGG
AATTGGTTTAACATAACAAATTGGCTGTGGTATATAAAATTATTCATAATGATAGTAGGAGGCTTGGTAG
GTTTAAGAATAGTTTTTGCTGTACTTTCTATAGTGAATAGAGTTAGGCAGGGATATTCACCATTATCGTT
TCAGACCCACCTCCCAACCCCGAGGGGACCCGACAGGCCCGAAGGAATAGAAGAAGAAGGTGGAGAGAGA
GACAGAGACAGATCCATTCGATTAGTGAACGGATCTCGACGGTATCGGTTAACTTTTAAAAGAAAAGGGG
GGATTGGGGGGTACAGTGCAGGGGAAAGAATAGTAGACATAATAGCAACAGACATACAAACTAAAGAATT
ACAAAAACAAATTACAAAATTCAAAATTTTATCGATACTAGTATTATGCCCAGTACATGACCTTATGGGA
CTTTCCTACTTGGCAGTACATCTACGTATTAGTCATCGCTATTACCATGGTGATGCGGTTTTGGCAGTAC
ATCAATGGGCGTGGATAGCGGTTTGACTCACGGGGATTTCCAAGTCTCCACCCCATTGACGTCAATGGGA
GTTTGTTTTGGCACCAAAATCAACGGGACTTTCCAAAATGTCGTAACAACTCCGCCCCATTGACGCAAAT
GGGCGGTAGGCGTGTACGGTGGGAGGTTTATATAAGCAGAGCTCGTTTAGTGAACCGTCAGATCGCCTGG
AGACGCCATCCACGCTGTTTTGACCTCCATAGAAGATTCTAGAATGGCGTTTCTCCGAAGCATGTGGGGC
GTGCTGAGTGCCCTGGGAAGGTCTGGAGCAGAGCTGTGCACCGGCTGTGGAAGTCGACTGCGCTCCCCCT
TCAGTTTTGTGTATTTACCGAGGTGGTTTTCATCTGTCTTGGCAAGTTGTCCAAAGAAACCTGTAAGTTC
TTACCTTCGATTTTCTAAAGAACAACTACCCATATTTAAAGCTCAGAACCCAGATGCAAAAACTACAGAA
CTAATTAGAAGAATTGCCCAGCGTTGGAGGGAACTTCCTGATTCAAAGAAAAAAATATATCAAGATGCTT
ATAGGGCGGAGTGGCAGGTATATAAAGAAGAGATAAGCAGATTTAAAGAACAGCTAACTCCAAGTCAGAT
TATGTCTTTGGAAAAAGAAATCATGGACAAACATTTAAAAAGGAAAGCTATGACAAAAAAAAAAGAGTTA
ACACTGCTTGGAGGAAGTGGTGCTAGCCCCGGGATGGTGAGCGAGCTGATTAAGGAGAACATGCACATGA
AGCTGTACATGGAGGGCACCGTGAACAACCACCACTTCAAGTGCACATCCGAGGGCGAAGGCAAGCCCTA
CGAGGGCACCCAGACCATGAGAATCAAGGCGGTCGAGGGCGGCCCTCTCCCCTTCGCCTTCGACATCCTG
GCTACCAGCTTCATGTACGGCAGCAAAACCTTCATCAACCACACCCAGGGCATCCCCGACTTCTTTAAGC
AGTCCTTCCCCGAGGGCTTCACATGGGAGAGAGTCACCACATACGAAGACGGGGGCGTGCTGACCGCTAC
CCAGGACACCAGCCTCCAGGACGGCTGCCTCATCTACAACGTCAAGATCAGAGGGGTGAACTTCCCATCC
AACGGCCCTGTGATGCAGAAGAAAACACTCGGCTGGGAGGCCTCCACCGAGACCCTGTACCCCGCTGACG
GCGGCCTGGAAGGCAGAGCCGACATGGCCCTGAAGCTCGTGGGCGGGGGCCACCTGATCTGCAACTTGAA
GACCACATACAGATCCAAGAAACCCGCTAAGAACCTCAAGATGCCCGGCGTCTACTATGTGGACAGAAGA
CTGGAAAGAATCAAGGAGGCCGACAAAGAGACCTACGTCGAGCAGCACGAGGTGGCTGTGGCCAGATACT
GCGACCTCCCTAGCAAACTGGGGCACAGATGAGAATTCGTCGACAATCAACCTCTGGATTACAAAATTTG
TGAAAGATTGACTGGTATTCTTAACTATGTTGCTCCTTTTACGCTATGTGGATACGCTGCTTTAATGCCT
TTGTATCATGCTATTGCTTCCCGTATGGCTTTCATTTTCTCCTCCTTGTATAAATCCTGGTTGCTGTCTC
TTTATGAGGAGTTGTGGCCCGTTGTCAGGCAACGTGGCGTGGTGTGCACTGTGTTTGCTGACGCAACCCC
CACTGGTTGGGGCATTGCCACCACCTGTCAGCTCCTTTCCGGGACTTTCGCTTTCCCCCTCCCTATTGCC
ACGGCGGAACTCATCGCCGCCTGCCTTGCCCGCTGCTGGACAGGGGCTCGGCTGTTGGGCACTGACAATT
CCGTGGTGTTGTCGGGGAAATCATCGTCCTTTCCTTGGCTGCTCGCCTGTGTTGCCACCTGGATTCTGCG
CGGGACGTCCTTCTGCTACGTCCCTTCGGCCCTCAATCCAGCGGACCTTCCTTCCCGCGGCCTGCTGCCG
GCTCTGCGGCCTCTTCCGCGTCTTCGCCTTCGCCCTCAGACGAGTCGGATCTCCCTTTGGGCCGCCTCCC
CGCCTGGTACCTTTAAGACCAATGACTTACAAGGCAGCTGTAGATCTTAGCCACTTTTTAAAAGAAAAGG
GGGGACTGGAAGGGCTAATTCACTCCCAACGAAAATAAGATCTGCTTTTTGCTTGTACTGGGTCTCTCTG
GTTAGACCAGATCTGAGCCTGGGAGCTCTCTGGCTAACTAGGGAACCCACTGCTTAAGCCTCAATAAAGC
TTGCCTTGAGTGCTTCAAGTAGTGTGTGCCCGTCTGTTGTGTGACTCTGGTAACTAGAGATCCCTCAGAC
CCTTTTAGTCAGTGTGGAAAATCTCTAGCAGTAGTAGTTCATGTCATCTTATTATTCAGTATTTATAACT
TGCAAAGAAATGAATATCAGAGAGTGAGAGGAACTTGTTTATTGCAGCTTATAATGGTTACAAATAAAGC
AATAGCATCACAAATTTCACAAATAAAGCATTTTTTTCACTGCATTCTAGTTGTGGTTTGTCCAAACTCA
TCAATGTATCTTATCATGTCTGGCTCTAGCTATCCCGCCCCTAACTCCGCCCAGTTCCGCCCATTCTCCG
CCCCATGGCTGACTAATTTTTTTTATTTATGCAGAGGCCGAGGCCGCCTCGGCCTCTGAGCTATTCCAGA
AGTAGTGAGGAGGCTTTTTTGGAGGCCTAGACTTTTGCAGAGACGGCCCAAATTCGTAATCATGGTCATA
GCTGTTTCCTGTGTGAAATTGTTATCCGCTCACAATTCCACACAACATACGAGCCGGAAGCATAAAGTGT
AAAGCCTGGGGTGCCTAATGAGTGAGCTAACTCACATTAATTGCGTTGCGCTCACTGCCCGCTTTCCAGT
CGGGAAACCTGTCGTGCCAGCTGCATTAATGAATCGGCCAACGCGCGGGGAGAGGCGGTTTGCGTATTGG
GCGCTCTTCCGCTTCCTCGCTCACTGACTCGCTGCGCTCGGTCGTTCGGCTGCGGCGAGCGGTATCAGCT
CACTCAAAGGCGGTAATACGGTTATCCACAGAATCAGGGGATAACGCAGGAAAGAACATGTGAGCAAAAG
GCCAGCAAAAGGCCAGGAACCGTAAAAAGGCCGCGTTGCTGGCGTTTTTCCATAGGCTCCGCCCCCCTGA
CGAGCATCACAAAAATCGACGCTCAAGTCAGAGGTGGCGAAACCCGACAGGACTATAAAGATACCAGGCG
TTTCCCCCTGGAAGCTCCCTCGTGCGCTCTCCTGTTCCGACCCTGCCGCTTACCGGATACCTGTCCGCCT
TTCTCCCTTCGGGAAGCGTGGCGCTTTCTCATAGCTCACGCTGTAGGTATCTCAGTTCGGTGTAGGTCGT
TCGCTCCAAGCTGGGCTGTGTGCACGAACCCCCCGTTCAGCCCGACCGCTGCGCCTTATCCGGTAACTAT
CGTCTTGAGTCCAACCCGGTAAGACACGACTTATCGCCACTGGCAGCAGCCACTGGTAACAGGATTAGCA
GAGCGAGGTATGTAGGCGGTGCTACAGAGTTCTTGAAGTGGTGGCCTAACTACGGCTACACTAGAAGGAC
AGTATTTGGTATCTGCGCTCTGCTGAAGCCAGTTACCTTCGGAAAAAGAGTTGGTAGCTCTTGATCCGGC
AAACAAACCACCGCTGGTAGCGGTGGTTTTTTTGTTTGCAAGCAGCAGATTACGCGCAGAAAAAAAGGAT
CTCAAGAAGATCCTTTGATCTTTTCTACGGGGTCTGACGCTCAGTGGAACGAAAACTCACGTTAAGGGAT
TTTGGTCATGAGATTATCAAAAAGGATCTTCACCTAGATCCTTTTAAATTAAAAATGAAGTTTTAAATCA
ATCTAAAGTATATATGAGTAAACTTGGTCTGACAGTTACCAATGCTTAATCAGTGAGGCACCTATCTCAG
CGATCTGTCTATTTCGTTCATCCATAGTTGCCTGACTCCCCGTCGTGTAGATAACTACGATACGGGAGGG
CTTACCATCTGGCCCCAGTGCTGCAATGATACCGCGAGACCCACGCTCACCGGCTCCAGATTTATCAGCA
ATAAACCAGCCAGCCGGAAGGGCCGAGCGCAGAAGTGGTCCTGCAACTTTATCCGCCTCCATCCAGTCTA
TTAATTGTTGCCGGGAAGCTAGAGTAAGTAGTTCGCCAGTTAATAGTTTGCGCAACGTTGTTGCCATTGC
TACAGGCATCGTGGTGTCACGCTCGTCGTTTGGTATGGCTTCATTCAGCTCCGGTTCCCAACGATCAAGG
CGAGTTACATGATCCCCCATGTTGTGCAAAAAAGCGGTTAGCTCCTTCGGTCCTCCGATCGTTGTCAGAA
GTAAGTTGGCCGCAGTGTTATCACTCATGGTTATGGCAGCACTGCATAATTCTCTTACTGTCATGCCATC
CGTAAGATGCTTTTCTGTGACTGGTGAGTACTCAACCAAGTCATTCTGAGAATAGTGTATGCGGCGACCG
AGTTGCTCTTGCCCGGCGTCAATACGGGATAATACCGCGCCACATAGCAGAACTTTAAAAGTGCTCATCA
TTGGAAAACGTTCTTCGGGGCGAAAACTCTCAAGGATCTTACCGCTGTTGAGATCCAGTTCGATGTAACC
CACTCGTGCACCCAACTGATCTTCAGCATCTTTTACTTTCACCAGCGTTTCTGGGTGAGCAAAAACAGGA
AGGCAAAATGCCGCAAAAAAGGGAATAAGGGCGACACGGAAATGTTGAATACTCATACTCTTCCTTTTTC
AATATTATTGAAGCATTTATCAGGGTTATTGTCTCATGAGCGGATACATATTTGAATGTATTTAGAAAAA
TAAACAAATAGGGGTTCCGCGCACATTTCCCCGAAAAGTGCCACCTGACGTCTAAGAAACCATTATTATC
ATGACATTAACCTATAAAAATAGGCGTATCACGAGGCCCTTTCGTCTCGCGCGTTTCGGTGATGACGGTG
AAAACCTCTGACACATGCAGCTCCCGGAGACGGTCACAGCTTGTCTGTAAGCGGATGCCGGGAGCAGACA
AGCCCGTCAGGGCGCGTCAGCGGGTGTTGGCGGGTGTCGGGGCTGGCTTAACTATGCGGCATCAGAGCAG
ATTGTACTGAGAGTGCACCATATGCGGTGTGAAATACCGCACAGATGCGTAAGGAGAAAATACCGCATCA
GGCGCCATTCGCCATTCAGGCTGCGCAACTGTTGGGAAGGGCGATCGGTGCGGGCCTCTTCGCTATTACG
CCAGCTGGCGAAAGGGGGATGTGCTGCAAGGCGATTAAGTTGGGTAACGCCAGGGTTTTCCCAGTCACGA
CGTTGTAAAACGACGGCCAGTGCCAAGCTG
