Features (pLannotate 1.2.2; 26 found; start..end, strand, type, name):
    115..573     -  CDS            TFAM (fragment): TFAM_HUMAN - Also known as TCF6, TCF6L2. Experimental evidence at protein level: Swiss-Prot protein existence level 1. Binds to the mitochondrial light strand promoter and functions in mitochondrial transcription regulation (PubMed:29445193, PubMed:32183942). Component of the mitochondrial transcription initiation complex, composed at least of TFB2M, TFAM and POLRMT that is required for basal transcription of mitochondrial DNA (PubMed:29149603). In this complex, TFAM recruits POLRMT to a specific promoter whereas TFB2M induces structural changes in POLRMT to enable promoter opening and trappin
    644..847     -  promoter       CMV promoter: human cytomegalovirus (CMV) immediate early promoter
    848..924     -  enhancer       CMV enhancer (fragment): human cytomegalovirus immediate early enhancer
    937..1053    -  misc_feature   cPPT/CTS: central polypurine tract and central termination sequence of HIV-1
   1072..1172    -  CDS            Rev (fragment): human immunodeficiency virus 1 (HIV-1) Rev protein; rev; enhances nuclear export of unspliced and incompletely spliced viral mRNAs
   1549..1782    -  misc_feature   RRE: The Rev response element (RRE) of HIV-1 allows for Rev-dependent mRNA export from the nucleus to the cytoplasm.
   1953..2291    -  CDS            HIV-1 gag (fragment): gag protein from human immunodeficiency virus 1; gag
   2275..2400    -  misc_feature   HIV-1 Ψ: packaging signal of human immunodeficiency virus type 1
   2447..2627    -  LTR            5' LTR (truncated): truncated 5' long terminal repeat (LTR) from HIV-1
   2628..2854    -  promoter       RSV promoter: Rous sarcoma virus enhancer/promoter
   2868..3022    +  CDS            lacZα (fragment): LacZα fragment of β-galactosidase; lacZ fragment
   3028..3127    -  misc_feature   bom (fragment): basis of mobility region from pBR322
   3229..3264    -  CDS            rop (fragment): Rop protein, which maintains plasmids at low copy number; rop
   3359..3463    +  promoter       AmpR promoter: bla
   3464..4324    +  CDS            AmpR: β-lactamase; bla; confers resistance to ampicillin, carbenicillin, and related antibiotics
   4495..5083    +  rep_origin     ori: high-copy-number ColE1/pMB1/pBR322/pUC origin of replication
   5266..5358    +  CDS            lacI (fragment): lac repressor; lacI; The lac repressor binds to the lac operator to inhibit transcription in E. coli. This inhibition can be relieved by adding lactose or isopropyl-β-D-thiogalactopyranoside (IPTG).
   5371..5392    +  protein_bind   CAP binding site: CAP binding activates transcription in the presence of cAMP. E. coli catabolite activator protein
   5407..5437    +  promoter       lac promoter: promoter for the E. coli lac operon
   5445..5461    +  protein_bind   lac operator: The lac repressor binds to the lac operator to inhibit transcription in E. coli. This inhibition can be relieved by adding lactose or isopropyl-β-D-thiogalactopyranoside (IPTG). lac repressor encoded by lacI
   5518..5653    -  rep_origin     SV40 ori: SV40 origin of replication
   5693..5814    -  polyA_signal   SV40 poly(A) signal: SV40 polyadenylation signal
   5886..6066    -  LTR            5' LTR (truncated): truncated 5' long terminal repeat (LTR) from HIV-1
   6091..6198    -  CDS            nef (fragment): NEF_SIVS4 - Experimental evidence at protein level: Swiss-Prot protein existence level 1. Interferes with TCR signaling from the cell membrane. Interacts with CD247/TCRZ (TCR zeta chain) and exert potent down- regulation of cell surface TCR/CD3 complexes. From Simian immunodeficiency virus (isolate F236/smH4) (SIV-sm) (Simian immunodeficiency virus sooty mangabey monkey).
   6193..6781    -  misc_feature   WPRE: woodchuck hepatitis virus posttranscriptional regulatory element
   6794..93      -  CDS            mKate2 (across the origin): monomeric far-red fluorescent protein (Shcherbo et al., 2009) mammalian codon-optimized
>Addgene plasmid #167335 | pCDH_CMV_HMGA_linker_mKate2 | addgene full sequence | sequence record 329806 | Addgene NGS Result
GCCCTCGGATGTGCACTTGAAGTGGTGGTTGTTCACGGTGCCCTCCATGTACAGCTTCATGTGCATGTTC
TCCTTAATCAGCTCGCTCACCATCCCGGGGCTAGCACCACTTCCTCCAAGCAGTGTTAACTCTTTTTTTT
TTGTCATAGCTTTCCTTTTTAAATGTTTGTCCATGATTTCTTTTTCCAAAGACATAATCTGACTTGGAGT
TAGCTGTTCTTTAAATCTGCTTATCTCTTCTTTATATACCTGCCACTCCGCCCTATAAGCATCTTGATAT
ATTTTTTTCTTTGAATCAGGAAGTTCCCTCCAACGCTGGGCAATTCTTCTAATTAGTTCTGTAGTTTTTG
CATCTGGGTTCTGAGCTTTAAATATGGGTAGTTGTTCTTTAGAAAATCGAAGGTAAGAACTTACAGGTTT
CTTTGGACAACTTGCCAAGACAGATGAAAACCACCTCGGTAAATACACAAAACTGAAGGGGGAGCGCAGT
CGACTTCCACAGCCGGTGCACAGCTCTGCTCCAGACCTTCCCAGGGCACTCAGCACGCCCCACATGCTTC
GGAGAAACGCCATTCTAGAATCTTCTATGGAGGTCAAAACAGCGTGGATGGCGTCTCCAGGCGATCTGAC
GGTTCACTAAACGAGCTCTGCTTATATAAACCTCCCACCGTACACGCCTACCGCCCATTTGCGTCAATGG
GGCGGAGTTGTTACGACATTTTGGAAAGTCCCGTTGATTTTGGTGCCAAAACAAACTCCCATTGACGTCA
ATGGGGTGGAGACTTGGAAATCCCCGTGAGTCAAACCGCTATCCACGCCCATTGATGTACTGCCAAAACC
GCATCACCATGGTAATAGCGATGACTAATACGTAGATGTACTGCCAAGTAGGAAAGTCCCATAAGGTCAT
GTACTGGGCATAATACTAGTATCGATAAAATTTTGAATTTTGTAATTTGTTTTTGTAATTCTTTAGTTTG
TATGTCTGTTGCTATTATGTCTACTATTCTTTCCCCTGCACTGTACCCCCCAATCCCCCCTTTTCTTTTA
AAAGTTAACCGATACCGTCGAGATCCGTTCACTAATCGAATGGATCTGTCTCTGTCTCTCTCTCCACCTT
CTTCTTCTATTCCTTCGGGCCTGTCGGGTCCCCTCGGGGTTGGGAGGTGGGTCTGAAACGATAATGGTGA
ATATCCCTGCCTAACTCTATTCACTATAGAAAGTACAGCAAAAACTATTCTTAAACCTACCAAGCCTCCT
ACTATCATTATGAATAATTTTATATACCACAGCCAATTTGTTATGTTAAACCAATTCCACAAACTTGCCC
ATTTATCTAATTCCAATAATTCTTGTTCATTCTTTTCTTGCTGGTTTTGCGATTCTTCAATTAAGGAGTG
TATTAAGCTTGTGTAATTGTTAATTTCTCTGTCCCACTCCATCCAGGTCGTGTGATTCCAAATCTGTTCC
AGAGATTTATTACTCCAACTAGCATTCCAAGGCACAGCAGTGGTGCAAATGAGTTTTCCAGAGCAACCCC
AAATCCCCAGGAGCTGTTGATCCTTTAGGTATCTTTCCACAGCCAGGATTCTTGCCTGGAGCTGCTTGAT
GCCCCAGACTGTGAGTTGCAACAGATGCTGTTGCGCCTCAATAGCCCTCAGCAAATTGTTCTGCTGCTGC
ACTATACCAGACAATAATTGTCTGGCCTGTACCGTCAGCGTCATTGACGCTGCGCCCATAGTGCTTCCTG
CTGCTCCCAAGAACCCAAGGAACAAAGCTCCTATTCCCACTGCTCTTTTTTCTCTCTGCACCACTCTTCT
CTTTGCCTTGGTGGGTGCTACTCCTAATGGTTCAATTTTTACTACTTTATATTTATATAATTCACTTCTC
CAATTGTCCCTCATATCTCCTCCTCCAGGTCTGAAGATCAGTGGCCGCTTGCTGTGCGGTGGTCTTACTT
TTGTTTTGCTCTTCCTCTATCTTGTCTAAAGCTTCCTTGGTGTCTTTTATCTCTATCCTTTGATGCACAC
AATAGAGGGTTGCTACTGTATTATATAATGATCTAAGTTCTTCTGATCCTGTCTGAAGGGATGGTTGTAG
CTGTCCCAGTATTTGTCTACAGCCTTCTGATGTTTCTAACAGGCCAGGATTAACTGCGAATCGTTCTAGC
TCCCTGCTTGCCCATACTATATGTTTTAATTTATATTTTTTCTTTCCCCCTGGCCTTAACCGAATTTTTT
CCCATCGCGATCTAATTCTCCCCCGCTTAATACTGACGCTCTCGCACCCATCTCTCTCCTTCTAGCCTCC
GCTAGTCAAAATTTTTGGCGTACTCACCAGTCGCCGCCCCTCGCCTCTTGCCGTGCGCGCTTCAGCAAGC
CGAGTCCTGCGTCGAGAGAGCTCCTCTGGTTTCCCTTTCGCTTTCAAGTCCCTGTTCGGGCGCCACTGCT
AGAGATTTTCCACACTGACTAAAAGGGTCTGAGGGATCTCTAGTTACCAGAGTCACACAACAGACGGGCA
CACACTACTTGAAGCACTCAAGGCAAGCTTTATTGAGGCTTAAGCAGTGGGTTCCCTAGTTAGCCAGAGA
GCTCCCAGGCTCAGATCTGGTCTAACCAGAGAGACCCGTTTATGTATCGAGCTAGGCACTTAAATACAAT
ATCTCTGCAATGCGGCAATTCAGTGGTTCGTCCAATCCATGTCAGACCCGTCTGTTGCCTTCCTAATAAG
GCACGATCGTACCACCTTACTTCCACCAATCGGCATGCACGGTGCTTTTTCTCTCCTTGTAAGGCATGTT
GCTAACTCATCGTTACCATGTTGCAAGACTACAAGAGTATTGCATAAGACTACACGCGTCAGCTTGGCAC
TGGCCGTCGTTTTACAACGTCGTGACTGGGAAAACCCTGGCGTTACCCAACTTAATCGCCTTGCAGCACA
TCCCCCTTTCGCCAGCTGGCGTAATAGCGAAGAGGCCCGCACCGATCGCCCTTCCCAACAGTTGCGCAGC
CTGAATGGCGAATGGCGCCTGATGCGGTATTTTCTCCTTACGCATCTGTGCGGTATTTCACACCGCATAT
GGTGCACTCTCAGTACAATCTGCTCTGATGCCGCATAGTTAAGCCAGCCCCGACACCCGCCAACACCCGC
TGACGCGCCCTGACGGGCTTGTCTGCTCCCGGCATCCGCTTACAGACAAGCTGTGACCGTCTCCGGGAGC
TGCATGTGTCAGAGGTTTTCACCGTCATCACCGAAACGCGCGAGACGAAAGGGCCTCGTGATACGCCTAT
TTTTATAGGTTAATGTCATGATAATAATGGTTTCTTAGACGTCAGGTGGCACTTTTCGGGGAAATGTGCG
CGGAACCCCTATTTGTTTATTTTTCTAAATACATTCAAATATGTATCCGCTCATGAGACAATAACCCTGA
TAAATGCTTCAATAATATTGAAAAAGGAAGAGTATGAGTATTCAACATTTCCGTGTCGCCCTTATTCCCT
TTTTTGCGGCATTTTGCCTTCCTGTTTTTGCTCACCCAGAAACGCTGGTGAAAGTAAAAGATGCTGAAGA
TCAGTTGGGTGCACGAGTGGGTTACATCGAACTGGATCTCAACAGCGGTAAGATCCTTGAGAGTTTTCGC
CCCGAAGAACGTTTTCCAATGATGAGCACTTTTAAAGTTCTGCTATGTGGCGCGGTATTATCCCGTATTG
ACGCCGGGCAAGAGCAACTCGGTCGCCGCATACACTATTCTCAGAATGACTTGGTTGAGTACTCACCAGT
CACAGAAAAGCATCTTACGGATGGCATGACAGTAAGAGAATTATGCAGTGCTGCCATAACCATGAGTGAT
AACACTGCGGCCAACTTACTTCTGACAACGATCGGAGGACCGAAGGAGCTAACCGCTTTTTTGCACAACA
TGGGGGATCATGTAACTCGCCTTGATCGTTGGGAACCGGAGCTGAATGAAGCCATACCAAACGACGAGCG
TGACACCACGATGCCTGTAGCAATGGCAACAACGTTGCGCAAACTATTAACTGGCGAACTACTTACTCTA
GCTTCCCGGCAACAATTAATAGACTGGATGGAGGCGGATAAAGTTGCAGGACCACTTCTGCGCTCGGCCC
TTCCGGCTGGCTGGTTTATTGCTGATAAATCTGGAGCCGGTGAGCGTGGGTCTCGCGGTATCATTGCAGC
ACTGGGGCCAGATGGTAAGCCCTCCCGTATCGTAGTTATCTACACGACGGGGAGTCAGGCAACTATGGAT
GAACGAAATAGACAGATCGCTGAGATAGGTGCCTCACTGATTAAGCATTGGTAACTGTCAGACCAAGTTT
ACTCATATATACTTTAGATTGATTTAAAACTTCATTTTTAATTTAAAAGGATCTAGGTGAAGATCCTTTT
TGATAATCTCATGACCAAAATCCCTTAACGTGAGTTTTCGTTCCACTGAGCGTCAGACCCCGTAGAAAAG
ATCAAAGGATCTTCTTGAGATCCTTTTTTTCTGCGCGTAATCTGCTGCTTGCAAACAAAAAAACCACCGC
TACCAGCGGTGGTTTGTTTGCCGGATCAAGAGCTACCAACTCTTTTTCCGAAGGTAACTGGCTTCAGCAG
AGCGCAGATACCAAATACTGTTCTTCTAGTGTAGCCGTAGTTAGGCCACCACTTCAAGAACTCTGTAGCA
CCGCCTACATACCTCGCTCTGCTAATCCTGTTACCAGTGGCTGCTGCCAGTGGCGATAAGTCGTGTCTTA
CCGGGTTGGACTCAAGACGATAGTTACCGGATAAGGCGCAGCGGTCGGGCTGAACGGGGGGTTCGTGCAC
ACAGCCCAGCTTGGAGCGAACGACCTACACCGAACTGAGATACCTACAGCGTGAGCTATGAGAAAGCGCC
ACGCTTCCCGAAGGGAGAAAGGCGGACAGGTATCCGGTAAGCGGCAGGGTCGGAACAGGAGAGCGCACGA
GGGAGCTTCCAGGGGGAAACGCCTGGTATCTTTATAGTCCTGTCGGGTTTCGCCACCTCTGACTTGAGCG
TCGATTTTTGTGATGCTCGTCAGGGGGGCGGAGCCTATGGAAAAACGCCAGCAACGCGGCCTTTTTACGG
TTCCTGGCCTTTTGCTGGCCTTTTGCTCACATGTTCTTTCCTGCGTTATCCCCTGATTCTGTGGATAACC
GTATTACCGCCTTTGAGTGAGCTGATACCGCTCGCCGCAGCCGAACGACCGAGCGCAGCGAGTCAGTGAG
CGAGGAAGCGGAAGAGCGCCCAATACGCAAACCGCCTCTCCCCGCGCGTTGGCCGATTCATTAATGCAGC
TGGCACGACAGGTTTCCCGACTGGAAAGCGGGCAGTGAGCGCAACGCAATTAATGTGAGTTAGCTCACTC
ATTAGGCACCCCAGGCTTTACACTTTATGCTTCCGGCTCGTATGTTGTGTGGAATTGTGAGCGGATAACA
ATTTCACACAGGAAACAGCTATGACATGATTACGAATTTGGTCTCTGCAAAAGTCTAGGCCTCCAAAAAA
GCCTCCTCACTACTTCTGGAATAGCTCAGAGGCCGAGGCGGCCTCGGCCTCTGCATAAATAAAAAAAATT
AGTCAGCCATGGGGCGGAGAATGGGCGGAACTGGGCGGAGTTAGGGGCGGGATGGGCGGAGTTAGGGGCG
GGATAGCTAGAGCCAGACATGATAAGATACATTGATGAGTTTGGACAAACCACAACTAGAATGCAGTGAA
AAAAATGCTTTATTTGTGAAATTTGTGATGCTATTGCTTTATTTGTAACCATTATAAGCTGCAATAAACA
AGTTCCTCTCACTCTCTGATATTCATTTCTTTGCAAGTTATAAATACTGAATAATAAGATGACATGAACT
ACTACTGCTAGAGATTTTCCACACTGACTAAAAGGGTCTGAGGGATCTCTAGTTACCAGAGTCACACAAC
AGACGGGCACACACTACTTGAAGCACTCAAGGCAAGCTTTATTGAGGCTTAAGCAGTGGGTTCCCTAGTT
AGCCAGAGAGCTCCCAGGCTCAGATCTGGTCTAACCAGAGAGACCCAGTACAAGCAAAAAGCAGATCTTA
TCTTCGTTGGGAGTGAATTAGCCCTTCCAGTCCCCCCTTTTCTTTTAAAAAGTGGCTAAGATCTACAGCT
GCCTTGTAAGTCATTGGTCTTAAAGGTACCAGGCGGGGAGGCGGCCCAAAGGGAGATCCGACTCGTCTGA
GGGCGAAGGCGAAGACGCGGAAGAGGCCGCAGAGCCGGCAGCAGGCCGCGGGAAGGAAGGTCCGCTGGAT
TGAGGGCCGAAGGGACGTAGCAGAAGGACGTCCCGCGCAGAATCCAGGTGGCAACACAGGCGAGCAGCCA
AGGAAAGGACGATGATTTCCCCGACAACACCACGGAATTGTCAGTGCCCAACAGCCGAGCCCCTGTCCAG
CAGCGGGCAAGGCAGGCGGCGATGAGTTCCGCCGTGGCAATAGGGAGGGGGAAAGCGAAAGTCCCGGAAA
GGAGCTGACAGGTGGTGGCAATGCCCCAACCAGTGGGGGTTGCGTCAGCAAACACAGTGCACACCACGCC
ACGTTGCCTGACAACGGGCCACAACTCCTCATAAAGAGACAGCAACCAGGATTTATACAAGGAGGAGAAA
ATGAAAGCCATACGGGAAGCAATAGCATGATACAAAGGCATTAAAGCAGCGTATCCACATAGCGTAAAAG
GAGCAACATAGTTAAGAATACCAGTCAATCTTTCACAAATTTTGTAATCCAGAGGTTGATTGTCGACGAA
TTCTCATCTGTGCCCCAGTTTGCTAGGGAGGTCGCAGTATCTGGCCACAGCCACCTCGTGCTGCTCGACG
TAGGTCTCTTTGTCGGCCTCCTTGATTCTTTCCAGTCTTCTGTCCACATAGTAGACGCCGGGCATCTTGA
GGTTCTTAGCGGGTTTCTTGGATCTGTATGTGGTCTTCAAGTTGCAGATCAGGTGGCCCCCGCCCACGAG
CTTCAGGGCCATGTCGGCTCTGCCTTCCAGGCCGCCGTCAGCGGGGTACAGGGTCTCGGTGGAGGCCTCC
CAGCCGAGTGTTTTCTTCTGCATCACAGGGCCGTTGGATGGGAAGTTCACCCCTCTGATCTTGACGTTGT
AGATGAGGCAGCCGTCCCGGAGGCTGGTGTCCTGGGTAGCGGTCAGCACGCCCCCGTCTTCGTATGTGGT
GACTCTCTCCCATGTGAAGCCCTCGGGGAAGGACTGCTTAAAGAAGTCGGGGATGCCCTGGGTGTGGTTG
ATGAAGGTTTTGCTGCCGTACATGAAGCTGGTAGCCAGGATGTCGAAGGCGAAGGGGAGAGGGCCGCCCT
CGACCGCCTTGATTCTCATGGTCTGGGTGCCCTCGTAGGGCTTGCCTTC
